Addgene plasmid #141849: TFORF1612
Purpose: Lentiviral vector for overexpressing transcription factor ORFs with unique 24-bp barcodes. Barcodes facilitate identification of transcription factors in pooled screens.
Depositing lab: Feng Zhang. Depositing organization: Broad Institute. Publication: A transcription factor atlas of directed differentiation. Joung J, Ma S, Tay T, Geiger-Schuller KR, Kirchgatterer PC, Verdine VK, Guo B, Arias-Garcia MA, Allen WE, Singh A, Kuksenko O, Abudayyeh OO, Gootenberg JS, Fu Z, Macrae RK, Buenrostro JD, Regev A, Zhang F. Cell. 2023 Jan 5;186(1):209-229.e26. doi: 10.1016/j.cell.2022.11.026. PubMed 36608654.
Backbone
  Vector backbone: pLX_TRC317
  Backbone manufacturer: Broad Institute Genetic Perturbation Platform
  Backbone size w/o insert (bp): 8264
  Vector type: Mammalian Expression, Lentiviral
  Selectable markers: Puromycin
Growth in bacteria
  Bacterial resistance: Ampicillin, 100 μg/mL
  Growth temperature: 37°C
  Growth strain: NEB Stable
  Copy number: High Copy
Gene/Insert
  Gene/Insert name: TADA2A
  Species: H. sapiens (human)
  Insert size (bp): 1019
  Entrez Gene: TADA2A (a.k.a. ADA2, ADA2A, KL04P, TADA2L, hADA2)
  Promoter: EF1a
  Cloning method: Unknown
  Sequencing primers: 5′ GGGTGGAGACTGAAGTTAGGCCAG; 3′ CACATAGCGTAAAAGGAGCAACATAG
Terms and licenses: Academic/Nonprofit Terms; Industry Terms: Not Available to Industry
Depositor comments: NM_001291918,NM_133439,ENST00000620367 . The transcription factor ORF portion of this plasmid was synthesized by Genewiz. Please test multiple small colonies in case of plasmid recombination. To make this collection available in a timely manner, a portion of this collection was not fully sequenced by Addgene. If an Addgene verified full plasmid sequence is not available, please contact us prior to placing an order to request the full sequence.
How to cite: TFORF1612 was a gift from Feng Zhang (Addgene plasmid # 141849 ; http://n2t.net/addgene:141849 ; RRID:Addgene_141849)
