[The description below was written by a language model from this plasmid's Addgene catalogue record and pLannotate feature annotations shown in this document.]
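Description:
TFORF1612 is a third-generation-style, self-inactivating lentiviral expression plasmid built on the pLX_TRC317 backbone and carrying a human TADA2A open reading frame, one member of a barcoded transcription factor ORF collection. In bacteria it is maintained through a high-copy ColE1/pUC-type origin and selected with ampicillin via the bla gene. An f1 origin and remnants of a lac/lacZα cloning region with T7 and T3 promoters are also present in the plasmid backbone. The depositor notes that the plasmid can recombine, which is a common concern for LTR-containing vectors.

The viral portion begins with an RSV promoter fused to a truncated HIV-1 5' LTR, which drives production of genomic RNA in packaging cells. It is followed by the Ψ packaging signal with a partial gag sequence, the Rev response element for nuclear export, and a cPPT/CTS that aids nuclear import of the reverse-transcribed genome. An SV40 early promoter/origin segment sits upstream of the puromycin N-acetyltransferase gene, providing selection of transduced mammalian cells. Downstream, the strong constitutive EF-1α promoter drives the TADA2A ORF, which encodes a component of the ATAC histone acetyltransferase complex. The catalogue lists the insert as about 1 kb, while the annotation matches roughly 820 bp as a TADA2A fragment, consistent with a shorter isoform per the listed transcript accessions. A WPRE enhances transcript expression, and the ΔU3 3' LTR makes the integrated provirus self-inactivating.

According to the record, each construct carries a unique 24-bp barcode, which is not annotated in the feature table, so that overexpressed factors can be identified in pooled screens such as directed differentiation studies.
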