Features (pLannotate 1.2.2; 31 found; start..end, strand, type, name):
      5..231     +  promoter       RSV promoter: Rous sarcoma virus enhancer/promoter
    232..412     +  LTR            5' LTR (truncated): truncated 5' long terminal repeat (LTR) from HIV-1
    459..584     +  misc_feature   HIV-1 Ψ: packaging signal of human immunodeficiency virus type 1
    568..931     +  CDS            HIV-1 gag (fragment): gag protein from human immunodeficiency virus 1; gag
   1077..1310    +  misc_feature   RRE: The Rev response element (RRE) of HIV-1 allows for Rev-dependent mRNA export from the nucleus to the cytoplasm.
   1687..1713    +  CDS            Rev (fragment): human immunodeficiency virus 1 (HIV-1) Rev protein; rev; enhances nuclear export of unspliced and incompletely spliced viral mRNAs
   1720..1743    +  promoter       SV40 promoter (fragment): SV40 early promoter
   1744..1815    +  promoter       SV40 promoter (fragment): SV40 enhancer and early promoter
   1839..1974    +  rep_origin     SV40 ori: SV40 origin of replication
   2020..2616    +  CDS            PuroR (fragment): puromycin N-acetyltransferase; pac from Streptomyces; confers resistance to puromycin
   2665..2782    +  misc_feature   cPPT/CTS: central polypurine tract and central termination sequence of HIV-1
   2847..2913    +  CDS            small t antigen (fragment): SV40 (simian virus 40) small t antigen
   2920..4098    +  promoter       EF-1α promoter: strong constitutive promoter for human elongation factor EF-1α
   4115..4936    +  CDS            TADA2A (fragment): TAD2A_HUMAN - Also known as TADA2L. Experimental evidence at protein level: Swiss-Prot protein existence level 1. Component of the ATAC complex, a complex with histone acetyltransferase activity on histones H3 and H4. Required for the function of some acidic activation domains, which activate transcription from a distant site (By similarity). Binds double- stranded DNA. Binds dinucleosomes, probably at the linker region between neighboring nucleosomes. Plays a role in chromatin remodeling. May promote TP53/p53 'Lys-321' acetylation, leading to reduced TP53 stability and transcriptional activit
   5045..5098    +  promoter       U6 promoter (fragment): RNA polymerase III promoter for human U6 snRNA
   5140..5728    +  misc_feature   WPRE: woodchuck hepatitis virus posttranscriptional regulatory element
   5779..5798    +  misc_feature   cPPT/CTS (fragment): central polypurine tract and central termination sequence of HIV-1
   5800..6033    +  LTR            3' LTR (ΔU3): self-inactivating 3' long terminal repeat (LTR) from HIV-1
   6111..6232    +  polyA_signal   SV40 poly(A) signal: SV40 polyadenylation signal
   6272..6407    +  rep_origin     SV40 ori: SV40 origin of replication
   6428..6446    -  promoter       T7 promoter: promoter for bacteriophage T7 RNA polymerase
   6454..6609    +  CDS            lacZα (fragment): LacZα fragment of β-galactosidase; lacZ fragment
   6614..7042    +  rep_origin     f1 ori (sequence partly withheld): f1 bacteriophage origin of replication; arrow indicates direction of (+) strand synthesis
   7095..7199    +  promoter       AmpR promoter: bla
   7200..8060    +  CDS            AmpR: β-lactamase; bla; confers resistance to ampicillin, carbenicillin, and related antibiotics
   8231..8819    +  rep_origin     ori: high-copy-number ColE1/pMB1/pBR322/pUC origin of replication
   9002..9094    +  CDS            lacI (fragment): lac repressor; lacI; The lac repressor binds to the lac operator to inhibit transcription in E. coli. This inhibition can be relieved by adding lactose or isopropyl-β-D-thiogalactopyranoside (IPTG).
   9107..9128    +  protein_bind   CAP binding site: CAP binding activates transcription in the presence of cAMP. E. coli catabolite activator protein
   9143..9173    +  promoter       lac promoter: promoter for the E. coli lac operon
   9181..9197    +  protein_bind   lac operator: The lac repressor binds to the lac operator to inhibit transcription in E. coli. This inhibition can be relieved by adding lactose or isopropyl-β-D-thiogalactopyranoside (IPTG). lac repressor encoded by lacI
   9242..9260    +  promoter       T3 promoter: promoter for bacteriophage T3 RNA polymerase
>Addgene plasmid #141849 | TFORF1612 | addgene full sequence | sequence record 415140 | Addgene NGS Result
TTAATGTAGTCTTATGCAATACTCTTGTAGTCTTGCAACATGGTAACGATGAGTTAGCAACATGCCTTAC
AAGGAGAGAAAAAGCACCGTGCATGCCGATTGGTGGAAGTAAGGTGGTACGATCGTGCCTTATTAGGAAG
GCAACAGACGGGTCTGACATGGATTGGACGAACCACTGAATTGCCGCATTGCAGAGATATTGTATTTAAG
TGCCTAGCTCGATACATAAACGGGTCTCTCTGGTTAGACCAGATCTGAGCCTGGGAGCTCTCTGGCTAAC
TAGGGAACCCACTGCTTAAGCCTCAATAAAGCTTGCCTTGAGTGCTTCAAGTAGTGTGTGCCCGTCTGTT
GTGTGACTCTGGTAACTAGAGATCCCTCAGACCCTTTTAGTCAGTGTGGAAAATCTCTAGCAGTGGCGCC
CGAACAGGGACTTGAAAGCGAAAGGGAAACCAGAGGAGCTCTCTCGACGCAGGACTCGGCTTGCTGAAGC
GCGCACGGCAAGAGGCGAGGGGCGGCGACTGGTGAGTACGCCAAAAATTTTGACTAGCGGAGGCTAGAAG
GAGAGAGATGGGTGCGAGAGCGTCAGTATTAAGCGGGGGAGAATTAGATCGCGATGGGAAAAAATTCGGT
TAAGGCCAGGGGGAAAGAAAAAATATAAATTAAAACATATAGTATGGGCAAGCAGGGAGCTAGAACGATT
CGCAGTTAATCCTGGCCTGTTAGAAACATCAGAAGGCTGTAGACAAATACTGGGACAGCTACAACCATCC
CTTCAGACAGGATCAGAAGAACTTAGATCATTATATAATACAGTAGCAACCCTCTATTGTGTGCATCAAA
GGATAGAGATAAAAGACACCAAGGAAGCTTTAGACAAGATAGAGGAAGAGCAAAACAAAAGTAAGACCAC
CGCACAGCAAGCGGCCGCTGATCTTCAGACCTGGAGGAGGAGATATGAGGGACAATTGGAGAAGTGAATT
ATATAAATATAAAGTAGTAAAAATTGAACCATTAGGAGTAGCACCCACCAAGGCAAAGAGAAGAGTGGTG
CAGAGAGAAAAAAGAGCAGTGGGAATAGGAGCTTTGTTCCTTGGGTTCTTGGGAGCAGCAGGAAGCACTA
TGGGCGCAGCGTCAATGACGCTGACGGTACAGGCCAGACAATTATTGTCTGGTATAGTGCAGCAGCAGAA
CAATTTGCTGAGGGCTATTGAGGCGCAACAGCATCTGTTGCAACTCACAGTCTGGGGCATCAAGCAGCTC
CAGGCAAGAATCCTGGCTGTGGAAAGATACCTAAAGGATCAACAGCTCCTGGGGATTTGGGGTTGCTCTG
GAAAACTCATTTGCACCACTGCTGTGCCTTGGAATGCTAGTTGGAGTAATAAATCTCTGGAACAGATTTG
GAATCACACGACCTGGATGGAGTGGGACAGAGAAATTAACAATTACACAAGCTTAATACACTCCTTAATT
GAAGAATCGCAAAACCAGCAAGAAAAGAATGAACAAGAATTATTGGAATTAGATAAATGGGCAAGTTTGT
GGAATTGGTTTAACATAACAAATTGGCTGTGGTATATAAAATTATTCATAATGATAGTAGGAGGCTTGGT
AGGTTTAAGAATAGTTTTTGCTGTACTTTCTATAGTGAATAGAGTTAGGCAGGGATATTCACCATTATCG
TTTCAGACCCACCTCCCAACCCCGAGGGGACCCATGCATTGCATCTCAATTAGTCAGCAACCAGGTGTGG
AAAGTCCCCAGGCTCCCCAGCAGGCAGAAGTATGCAAAGCATGCGTCTCAATTAGTCAGCAACCATAGTC
CCGCCCCTAACTCCGCCCATCCCGCCCCTAACTCCGCCCAGTTCCGCCCATTCTCCGCCCCATGGCTGAC
TAATTTTTTTTATTTATGCAGAGGCCGAGGCCGCCTCGGCCTCTGAGCTATTCCAGAAGTAGTGAGGAGG
CTTTTTTGGAGGCCTAGGCTTTTGCAAAAAGCTTTCTAGAGGTACCACCGGAGCTTACCATGACCGAGTA
CAAGCCCACGGTGCGCCTCGCCACCCGCGACGACGTCCCCAGGGCCGTACGCACCCTCGCCGCCGCGTTC
GCCGACTACCCCGCCACGCGCCACACCGTCGATCCGGACCGCCACATCGAGCGGGTCACCGAGCTGCAAG
AACTCTTCCTCACGCGCGTCGGGCTCGACATCGGCAAGGTGTGGGTCGCGGACGACGGCGCCGCCGTGGC
GGTCTGGACCACGCCGGAGAGCGTCGAAGCGGGGGCGGTGTTCGCCGAGATCGGCCCGCGCATGGCCGAG
TTGAGCGGTTCCCGGCTGGCCGCGCAGCAACAGATGGAAGGCCTCCTGGCGCCGCACCGGCCCAAGGAGC
CCGCGTGGTTCCTGGCCACCGTCGGCGTCTCGCCCGACCACCAGGGCAAGGGTCTGGGCAGCGCCGTCGT
GCTCCCCGGAGTGGAGGCGGCCGAGCGCGCCGGGGTGCCCGCCTTCCTGGAGACCTCCGCGCCCCGCAAC
CTCCCCTTCTACGAGCGGCTCGGCTTCACCGTCACCGCCGACGTCGAGGTGCCCGAAGGACCGCGCACCT
GGTGCATGACCCGCAAGCCCGGTGCCAGTTAACGAATTCTAGATCTTGAGACAAATGGCAGTATTCATCC
ACAATTTTAAAAGAAAAGGGGGGATTGGGGGGTACAGTGCAGGGGAAAGAATAGTAGACATAATAGCAAC
AGACATACAAACTAAAGAATTACAAAAACAAATTACAAAAATTCAAAATTTTCGGGTTTATTACAGGGAC
AGCAGAGATCCACTTTGGCGCCGGCTCGAGGCCTGCAGGTGCAAAGATGGATAAAGTTTTAAACAGAGAG
GAATCTTTGCAGCTAATGGACCTTCTAGGTCTTGAAAGGAGTGGGAATTGGCTCCGGTGCCCGTCAGTGG
GCAGAGCGCACATCGCCCACAGTCCCCGAGAAGTTGGGGGGAGGGGTCGGCAATTGAACCGGTGCCTAGA
GAAGGTGGCGCGGGGTAAACTGGGAAAGTGATGTCGTGTACTGGCTCCGCCTTTTTCCCGAGGGTGGGGG
AGAACCGTATATAAGTGCAGTAGTCGCCGTGAACGTTCTTTTTCGCAACGGGTTTGCCGCCAGAACACAG
GTAAGTGCCGTGTGTGGTTCCCGCGGGCCTGGCCTCTTTACGGGTTATGGCCCTTGCGTGCCTTGAATTA
CTTCCACCTGGCTGCAGTACGTGATTCTTGATCCCGAGCTTCGGGTTGGAAGTGGGTGGGAGAGTTCGAG
GCCTTGCGCTTAAGGAGCCCCTTCGCCTCGTGCTTGAGTTGAGGCCTGGCCTGGGCGCTGGGGCCGCCGC
GTGCGAATCTGGTGGCACCTTCGCGCCTGTCTCGCTGCTTTCGATAAGTCTCTAGCCATTTAAAATTTTT
GATGACCTGCTGCGACGCTTTTTTTCTGGCAAGATAGTCTTGTAAATGCGGGCCAAGATCTGCACACTGG
TATTTCGGTTTTTGGGGCCGCGGGCGGCGACGGGGCCCGTGCGTCCCAGCGCACATGTTCGGCGAGGCGG
GGCCTGCGAGCGCGGCCACCGAGAATCGGACGGGGGTAGTCTCAAGCTGGCCGGCCTGCTCTGGTGCCTG
GCCTCGCGCCGCCGTGTATCGCCCCGCCCTGGGCGGCAAGGCTGGCCCGGTCGGCACCAGTTGCGTGAGC
GGAAAGATGGCCGCTTCCCGGCCCTGCTGCAGGGAGCTCAAAATGGAGGACGCGGCGCTCGGGAGAGCGG
GCGGGTGAGTCACCCACACAAAGGAAAAGGGCCTTTCCGTCCTCAGCCGTCGCTTCATGTGACTCCACGG
AGTACCGGGCGCCGTCCAGGCACCTCGATTAGTTCTCGAGCTTTTGGAGTACGTCGTCTTTAGGTTGGGG
GGAGGGGTTTTATGCGATGGAGTTTCCCCACACTGAGTGGGTGGAGACTGAAGTTAGGCCAGCTTGGCAC
TTGATGTAATTCTCCTTGGAATTTGCCCTTTTTGAGTTTGGATCTTGGTTCATTCTCAAGCCTCAGACAG
TGGTTCAAAGTTTTTTTCTTCCATTTCAGGTGTCGTGAGGCTAGCACCGCCACCATGGACCGTTTGGGTT
CCTTTAGCAATGATCCCTCTGATAAGCCACCTTGCCGAGGCTGCTCCTCCTACCTCATGGAGCCTTATAT
CAAGTGTGCTGAATGTGGGCCACCTCCTTTTTTCCTCTGCTTGCAGTGTTTCACTCGAGGCTTTGAGTAC
AAGAAACATCAAAGCGATCATACTTATGAAATAATGACTTCAGATTTTCCTGTCCTTGATCCCAGCTGGA
CTGCTCAAGAAGAAATGGCCCTTTTAGAAGCTGTGATGGACTGTGGCTTTGGAAATTGGCAGGATGTAGC
CAATCAAATGTGCACCAAGACCAAGGAGGAGTGTGAGAAGCACTATATGAAGCATTTCATCAATAACCCT
CTGTTTGCATCTACCCTGCTGAACCTGAAACAAGCAGAGGAAGCAAAAACTGCTGACACAGCCATTCCAT
TTCACTCTACAGATGACCCTCCCCGACCTACCTTTGACTCCTTGCTTTCTCGGGACATGGCCGGGTACAT
GCCAGCTCGAGCAGATTTCATTGAGGAATTTGACAATTATGCAGAATGGGACTTGAGAGACATTGATTTT
GTTGAAGATGACTCGGACATTTTACATGCTCTGAAGATGGCTGTGGTAGATATCTATCATTCCAGGTTAA
AGGAGAGACAAAGACGAAAAAAAATTATAAGAGACCATGGATTAATCAACCTTAGAAAGTTTCAATTAAT
GGAACGGCGGTATCCCAAGGAGGTCCAGGACCTGTATGAAACAATGAGGCGATTTGCAAGAATTGTGGGG
CCAGTGGAACATGACAAATTCATTGAAAGCCATGCATGTAGGTGGTTTTTGAGCCTTGAGCAGTATTTGT
GTGTGTATATTTATATAAATAGGAGAGATAATGGTGTGTTTTATGTGAAGTTCTATAAATAGTAATGAAC
TAGTCCGTAACTTGAAAGTATTTCGATTTCTTGGCTTTATATATCTTGTGGAAAGGACGAATGTCCCTTG
GGTTAGAGTAGAGGACGCGTTAAGTCGACAATCAACCTCTGGATTACAAAATTTGTGAAAGATTGACTGG
TATTCTTAACTATGTTGCTCCTTTTACGCTATGTGGATACGCTGCTTTAATGCCTTTGTATCATGCTATT
GCTTCCCGTATGGCTTTCATTTTCTCCTCCTTGTATAAATCCTGGTTGCTGTCTCTTTATGAGGAGTTGT
GGCCCGTTGTCAGGCAACGTGGCGTGGTGTGCACTGTGTTTGCTGACGCAACCCCCACTGGTTGGGGCAT
TGCCACCACCTGTCAGCTCCTTTCCGGGACTTTCGCTTTCCCCCTCCCTATTGCCACGGCGGAACTCATC
GCCGCCTGCCTTGCCCGCTGCTGGACAGGGGCTCGGCTGTTGGGCACTGACAATTCCGTGGTGTTGTCGG
GGAAATCATCGTCCTTTCCTTGGCTGCTCGCCTGTGTTGCCACCTGGATTCTGCGCGGGACGTCCTTCTG
CTACGTCCCTTCGGCCCTCAATCCAGCGGACCTTCCTTCCCGCGGCCTGCTGCCGGCTCTGCGGCCTCTT
CCGCGTCTTCGCCTTCGCCCTCAGACGAGTCGGATCTCCCTTTGGGCCGCCTCCCCGCGTCGACTTTAAG
ACCAATGACTTACAAGGCAGCTGTAGATCTTAGCCACTTTTTAAAAGAAAAGGGGGGACTGGAAGGGCTA
ATTCACTCCCAACGAAGACAAGATCTGCTTTTTGCTTGTACTGGGTCTCTCTGGTTAGACCAGATCTGAG
CCTGGGAGCTCTCTGGCTAACTAGGGAACCCACTGCTTAAGCCTCAATAAAGCTTGCCTTGAGTGCTTCA
AGTAGTGTGTGCCCGTCTGTTGTGTGACTCTGGTAACTAGAGATCCCTCAGACCCTTTTAGTCAGTGTGG
AAAATCTCTAGCAGTACGTATAGTAGTTCATGTCATCTTATTATTCAGTATTTATAACTTGCAAAGAAAT
GAATATCAGAGAGTGAGAGGAACTTGTTTATTGCAGCTTATAATGGTTACAAATAAAGCAATAGCATCAC
AAATTTCACAAATAAAGCATTTTTTTCACTGCATTCTAGTTGTGGTTTGTCCAAACTCATCAATGTATCT
TATCATGTCTGGCTCTAGCTATCCCGCCCCTAACTCCGCCCATCCCGCCCCTAACTCCGCCCAGTTCCGC
CCATTCTCCGCCCCATGGCTGACTAATTTTTTTTATTTATGCAGAGGCCGAGGCCGCCTCGGCCTCTGAG
CTATTCCAGAAGTAGTGAGGAGGCTTTTTTGGAGGCCTAGGGACGTACCCAATTCGCCCTATAGTGAGTC
GTATTACGCGCGCTCACTGGCCGTCGTTTTACAACGTCGTGACTGGGAAAACCCTGGCGTTACCCAACTT
AATCGCCTTGCAGCACATCCCCCTTTCGCCAGCTGGCGTAATAGCGAAGAGGCCCGCACCGATCGCCCTT
CCCAACAGTTGCGCAGCCTGAATGGCGAATGGG
[124 nt withheld, positions 6614-6737]
C
[91 nt withheld, positions 6739-6829]
A
[49 nt withheld, positions 6831-6879]
CCTTTGACGTTGGAGTCCACGTTCTTT
[37 nt withheld, positions 6907-6943]
ACCCTATCTCGGTCTATTCTTTTGATTTATAAGGGATTTTGCCGATTTCGGCCTATTGGTTAAAAAATGA
GCTGATTTAACAAAAATTTAACGCGAATTTTAACAAAATATTAACGCTTACAATTTAGGTGGCACTTTTC
GGGGAAATGTGCGCGGAACCCCTATTTGTTTATTTTTCTAAATACATTCAAATATGTATCCGCTCATGAG
ACAATAACCCTGATAAATGCTTCAATAATATTGAAAAAGGAAGAGTATGAGTATTCAACATTTCCGTGTC
GCCCTTATTCCCTTTTTTGCGGCATTTTGCCTTCCTGTTTTTGCTCACCCAGAAACGCTGGTGAAAGTAA
AAGATGCTGAAGATCAGTTGGGTGCACGAGTGGGTTACATCGAACTGGATCTCAACAGCGGTAAGATCCT
TGAGAGTTTTCGCCCCGAAGAACGTTTTCCAATGATGAGCACTTTTAAAGTTCTGCTATGTGGCGCGGTA
TTATCCCGTATTGACGCCGGGCAAGAGCAACTCGGTCGCCGCATACACTATTCTCAGAATGACTTGGTTG
AGTACTCACCAGTCACAGAAAAGCATCTTACGGATGGCATGACAGTAAGAGAATTATGCAGTGCTGCCAT
AACCATGAGTGATAACACTGCGGCCAACTTACTTCTGACAACGATCGGAGGACCGAAGGAGCTAACCGCT
TTTTTGCACAACATGGGGGATCATGTAACTCGCCTTGATCGTTGGGAACCGGAGCTGAATGAAGCCATAC
CAAACGACGAGCGTGACACCACGATGCCTGTAGCAATGGCAACAACGTTGCGCAAACTATTAACTGGCGA
ACTACTTACTCTAGCTTCCCGGCAACAATTAATAGACTGGATGGAGGCGGATAAAGTTGCAGGACCACTT
CTGCGCTCGGCCCTTCCGGCTGGCTGGTTTATTGCTGATAAATCTGGAGCCGGTGAGCGTGGGTCTCGCG
GTATCATTGCAGCACTGGGGCCAGATGGTAAGCCCTCCCGTATCGTAGTTATCTACACGACGGGGAGTCA
GGCAACTATGGATGAACGAAATAGACAGATCGCTGAGATAGGTGCCTCACTGATTAAGCATTGGTAACTG
TCAGACCAAGTTTACTCATATATACTTTAGATTGATTTAAAACTTCATTTTTAATTTAAAAGGATCTAGG
TGAAGATCCTTTTTGATAATCTCATGACCAAAATCCCTTAACGTGAGTTTTCGTTCCACTGAGCGTCAGA
CCCCGTAGAAAAGATCAAAGGATCTTCTTGAGATCCTTTTTTTCTGCGCGTAATCTGCTGCTTGCAAACA
AAAAAACCACCGCTACCAGCGGTGGTTTGTTTGCCGGATCAAGAGCTACCAACTCTTTTTCCGAAGGTAA
CTGGCTTCAGCAGAGCGCAGATACCAAATACTGTTCTTCTAGTGTAGCCGTAGTTAGGCCACCACTTCAA
GAACTCTGTAGCACCGCCTACATACCTCGCTCTGCTAATCCTGTTACCAGTGGCTGCTGCCAGTGGCGAT
AAGTCGTGTCTTACCGGGTTGGACTCAAGACGATAGTTACCGGATAAGGCGCAGCGGTCGGGCTGAACGG
GGGGTTCGTGCACACAGCCCAGCTTGGAGCGAACGACCTACACCGAACTGAGATACCTACAGCGTGAGCT
ATGAGAAAGCGCCACGCTTCCCGAAGGGAGAAAGGCGGACAGGTATCCGGTAAGCGGCAGGGTCGGAACA
GGAGAGCGCACGAGGGAGCTTCCAGGGGGAAACGCCTGGTATCTTTATAGTCCTGTCGGGTTTCGCCACC
TCTGACTTGAGCGTCGATTTTTGTGATGCTCGTCAGGGGGGCGGAGCCTATGGAAAAACGCCAGCAACGC
GGCCTTTTTACGGTTCCTGGCCTTTTGCTGGCCTTTTGCTCACATGTTCTTTCCTGCGTTATCCCCTGAT
TCTGTGGATAACCGTATTACCGCCTTTGAGTGAGCTGATACCGCTCGCCGCAGCCGAACGACCGAGCGCA
GCGAGTCAGTGAGCGAGGAAGCGGAAGAGCGCCCAATACGCAAACCGCCTCTCCCCGCGCGTTGGCCGAT
TCATTAATGCAGCTGGCACGACAGGTTTCCCGACTGGAAAGCGGGCAGTGAGCGCAACGCAATTAATGTG
AGTTAGCTCACTCATTAGGCACCCCAGGCTTTACACTTTATGCTTCCGGCTCGTATGTTGTGTGGAATTG
TGAGCGGATAACAATTTCACACAGGAAACAGCTATGACCATGATTACGCCAAGCGCGCAATTAACCCTCA
CTAAAGGGAACAAAAGCTGGAGCTGCAAGC
