>Addgene plasmid #141849 | TFORF1612 | depositor partial sequence | sequence record 277684 | Insert
ACCGCCACCATGGACCGTTTGGGTTCCTTTAGCAATGATCCCTCTGATAAGCCACCTTGCCGAGGCTGCT
CCTCCTACCTCATGGAGCCTTATATCAAGTGTGCTGAATGTGGGCCACCTCCTTTTTTCCTCTGCTTGCA
GTGTTTCACTCGAGGCTTTGAGTACAAGAAACATCAAAGCGATCATACTTATGAAATAATGACTTCAGAT
TTTCCTGTCCTTGATCCCAGCTGGACTGCTCAAGAAGAAATGGCCCTTTTAGAAGCTGTGATGGACTGTG
GCTTTGGAAATTGGCAGGATGTAGCCAATCAAATGTGCACCAAGACCAAGGAGGAGTGTGAGAAGCACTA
TATGAAGCATTTCATCAATAACCCTCTGTTTGCATCTACCCTGCTGAACCTGAAACAAGCAGAGGAAGCA
AAAACTGCTGACACAGCCATTCCATTTCACTCTACAGATGACCCTCCCCGACCTACCTTTGACTCCTTGC
TTTCTCGGGACATGGCCGGGTACATGCCAGCTCGAGCAGATTTCATTGAGGAATTTGACAATTATGCAGA
ATGGGACTTGAGAGACATTGATTTTGTTGAAGATGACTCGGACATTTTACATGCTCTGAAGATGGCTGTG
GTAGATATCTATCATTCCAGGTTAAAGGAGAGACAAAGACGAAAAAAAATTATAAGAGACCATGGATTAA
TCAACCTTAGAAAGTTTCAATTAATGGAACGGCGGTATCCCAAGGAGGTCCAGGACCTGTATGAAACAAT
GAGGCGATTTGCAAGAATTGTGGGGCCAGTGGAACATGACAAATTCATTGAAAGCCATGCATGTAGGTGG
TTTTTGAGCCTTGAGCAGTATTTGTGTGTGTATATTTATATAAATAGGAGAGATAATGGTGTGTTTTATG
TGAAGTTCTATAAATAGTAATGAACTAGTCCGTAACTTGAAAGTATTTCGATTTCTTGGCTTTATATATC
TTGTGGAAAGGACGAATGTCCCTTGGGTTAGAGTAGAGG
