>Addgene plasmid #141849 | TFORF1612 | depositor partial sequence | sequence record 277685 | Barcode
ATGTCCCTTGGGTTAGAGTAGAGG
